>Addgene plasmid #52972 | pUAST-SIK3 WT | addgene partial sequence | sequence record 83505 | flySIK3-F1 5'-cctggcgcgatcaaatga-3'
CACGCTGGTGGAGGTGTCAATGGTGCGAATACCAGACGCCATACAGTGGGACCCGGCGATGTGGCCCACG
AGCAGGCGCTGGCTAATCCCAATGTGCCGCCCATCGACTTCAAGTGTCCACCGCAGTGCAGCGATCCCAC
TCAGCCAGTTCCCTACTATCCAGTTAATCTGCCCATGCTGCAGAACCAACCCCTGCACAACCTCACCATC
AAGGATCAGCATTTGCTCAAGCCGCCCGTTGTTATGGGAGCCAGCTCATTTGGGCGTCGTGCCTCAGACG
GCGGGGCAAATCTTCACATCTACTATCCCGCCACGGGCACCGTTGTGGGTCCAGCTCAGGGTCAGCAAAT
GGACACGGCCGGGTACTATATCAATCCGAATTGCGGCACAGATCCTTTGGCAGTGCAGGAGCTGTCGCCG
CTCAACGAACAGTCGGTGGCGCAGATGCAATGCTGCCAGGAGAATGCCACCGGCGAATGCAACGAGGAGC
TGCAAAGCTATATGCAAAAGCGTGGAGGCACCCAGCGCCATACGGTGGGCTGCACGGAGGATCTATCCGT
AGCACATGGATCAGGAGCAGGATCACAGTCCCAGGCGCCAACTACCTCCTCCAATATGCGGCAGCGGCGA
ACAGGATTGCTCACGGTCACCGAGAGACCGCCAGGTGCGTTAGAGAGGCTAACTAAAATATTATAAGCGG
CCGCGGCTCGAGGGTACCTCTAGAGGATCTTTGTGAAGGAACCTTACTTCTGTGGTGTGACATAATTGGA
CAAACTACCTACAGAGATTTAAAGCTCTAAGGTAAATATAAAATTTTTAAGTGTATAATGTGTTAAACTA
CTGATTCTAATTGTT
