>Addgene plasmid #52972 | pUAST-SIK3 WT | addgene partial sequence | sequence record 83513 | pCasper-hs 5'-GCAACTACTGAAATCTGCCAAG-3'
ACTCTGAATAGGGAATTGGGAATTCGTTAACAGATCTGCGGCCGCATGTACCCATACGATGTTCCAGATT
ACGCCATGTACCCATACGATGTTCCAGATTACGCCATGTACCCATACGATGTTCCAGATTACGCCATGGA
ATTCATGGCCACCACACCAACGGCTGGGCCAGCAGCAGCTCCTCCAACGTCCTCAACGCCGCAGAACTAC
AAGGTGCCATCGACCAGCAAGATATCCGTGGACAAGCTCCTCCGGGTCGGCTACTATGAGCTGGAGAAGA
CCATCGGCAAGGGCAACTTTGCAGTGGTCAAGCTGGCTACCAACATTGTGACCAAGACAAAGGTGGCCAT
CAAGATCATAGACAAAACATGTCTGAACGAGGAGTACCTGAACAAGACGTTCCGCGAGATAGCGATCCTT
AAATCGCTGCGGCATCCACACATCACGCGATTGTACGAGGTGATGGAGTCGCAGTCGATGATCTATCTGG
TCACCGAGTACGCGCCAAACGGGGAGATCTTCGACCATCTGGTGGCCAATGGCAGGATGAAGGAGCCGGA
GGCGGCACGTGTCTTCACCCAACTCGTCTCGGCCGTTCACTACTGCCACCGGCGCGGGGTGGTGCATCGC
GATCTCAAGGCCGAGAATGTCCTTCTCGACAAGGACATGAACATCAAGCTTGCCGACTTTGGCTTTAGTA
ATCACTATGAAGAGGGTGCCACCTTAAAAACTTGGTGTGGATCACCGCCCTATGCCGCTCCAGAGGTTTT
CCAAGGCTTGGAATACGATGGACCCAAGTCGGATATCTGGAGT
