>Addgene plasmid #52972 | pUAST-SIK3 WT | addgene partial sequence | sequence record 83540 | SV40-splice-R2 5'-CACAAACAATTAGAATCAGTAG-3'
TTTATATTTACCTTAGAGCTTTAAATCTCTGTAGGTAGTTTGTCCAATTATGTCACACCACAGAAGTAAG
GTTCCTTCACAAAGATCCTCTAGAGGTACCCTCGAGCCGCGGCCGCTTATAATATTTTAGTTAGCCTCTC
TAACGCACCTGGCGGTCTCTCGGTGACCGTGAGCAATCCTGTTCGCCGCTGCCGCATATTGGAGGAGGTA
GTTGGCGCCTGGGACTGTGATCCTGCTCCTGATCCATGTGCTACGGATAGATCCTCCGTGCAGCCCACCG
TATGGCGCTGGGTGCCTCCACGCTTTTGCATATAGCTTTGCAGCTCCTCGTTGCATTCGCCGGTGGCATT
CTCCTGGCAGCATTGCATCTGCGCCACCGACTGTTCGTTGAGCGGCGACAGCTCCTGCACTGCCAAAGGA
TCTGTGCCGCAATTCGGATTGATATAGTACCCGGCCGTGTCCATTTGCTGACCCTGAGCTGGACCCACAA
CGGTGCCCGTGGCGGGATAGTAGATGTGAAGATTTGCCCCGCCGTCTGAGGCACGACGCCCAAATGAGCT
GGCTCCCATAACAACGGGCGGCTTGAGCAAATGCTGATCCTTGATGGTGAGGTTGTGCAGGGGTTGGTTC
TGCAGCATGGGCAGATTAACTGGATAGTAGGGAACTGGCTGAGTGGGATCGCTGCACTGCGGTGGACACT
TGAAGTCGATGGGCGGCACATTGGGATTAGCCAGCGCCTGCTCGTGGGCCACATCGCCGGGTCCCACTGT
ATGGCGTCTGGTATTCGCACCATTGACACCTCCACCAGCGTGTGCACTCAAATGCTGCGCATTAACAGGG
GGATCATTTGATCGCGCCAGGCATTCCAGCTCAAAATCACCATATTTCTCCAGATC
