[The description below was written by a language model from this plasmid's Addgene catalogue record.]
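Description:
pUAST-SIK3 WT is an insect expression plasmid built on the pUAST backbone (about 8.9 kb without the insert), the classic Drosophila vector for GAL4/UAS-driven transgene expression. It is propagated in E. coli under ampicillin selection; the record lists its copy number as unknown and does not give a feature table, so the bacterial origin and other backbone elements are not individually documented. From general knowledge, pUAST carries P-element ends for germline transformation and a mini-white eye-colour marker for identifying transgenic flies, but these parts are not itemised in the entry.

The payload is the wild-type Drosophila melanogaster Sik3 coding sequence (Salt-inducible kinase 3, CG42856), fused to an HA epitope tag at its N terminus and inserted at a NotI site that remains intact on both flanks. Because one enzyme was used at both ends, the cloning itself was not directional. The promoter is recorded as Hsp70. In pUAST this is ordinarily the minimal Hsp70 basal promoter placed downstream of tandem GAL4-binding UAS sites, so that transcription depends on a GAL4 driver supplied in the fly or in co-transfected cells. The sequencing primer listed for the 3′ end points to an SV40 polyadenylation signal downstream of the insert.

The stated purpose is insect expression of wild-type SIK3. The HA tag allows the kinase to be detected or immunoprecipitated. The "WT" designation suggests it serves as the reference form alongside mutant versions, though none are described here. The associated publication concerns a hormone-dependent module regulating energy balance.
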