Addgene plasmid #52972: pUAST-SIK3 WT
Purpose: insect expression of SIK3 WT
Depositing lab: Marc Montminy & Biao Wang. Depositing organization: Salk Institute for Biological Studies. Publication: A hormone-dependent module regulating energy balance. Wang B, Moya N, Niessen S, Hoover H, Mihaylova MM, Shaw RJ, Yates JR 3rd, Fischer WH, Thomas JB, Montminy M. Cell. 2011 May 13;145(4):596-606. doi: 10.1016/j.cell.2011.04.013. PubMed 21565616.
Backbone
  Vector backbone: pUAST
  Backbone size w/o insert (bp): 8904
  Vector type: Insect Expression
Growth in bacteria
  Bacterial resistance: Ampicillin, 100 μg/mL
  Growth temperature: 37°C
  Growth strain: DH5alpha
  Copy number: Unknown
Gene/Insert
  Gene/Insert name: SIK3 (alt name: Salt-inducible kinase 3)
  Species: D. melanogaster (fly)
  Entrez Gene: Sik3 (a.k.a. Dmel_CG42856, CG15072, CG18604, CG42856, Dmel\CG42856, Dmel_CG15072, Dmel_CG18604, EMK/KIAA0999, SIK, SIK3)
  Promoter: Hsp70
  Tag / fusion protein: HA (N terminal on insert)
  Cloning method: Restriction Enzyme; 5′ cloning site NotI (not destroyed); 3′ cloning site NotI (not destroyed)
  Sequencing primers: 5′ pCasper-hs; 3′ SV40pA-R
Terms and licenses: Academic/Nonprofit Terms; Industry Terms: Not Available to Industry
How to cite: pUAST-SIK3 WT was a gift from Marc Montminy & Biao Wang (Addgene plasmid # 52972 ; http://n2t.net/addgene:52972 ; RRID:Addgene_52972)
